>Addgene plasmid #226279 | pRS316-SSD1-NCYC110 | addgene full sequence | sequence record 450360 | Addgene NGS Result
TTGAGATCCTTTTTTTCTGCGCGTAATCTGCTGCTTGCAAACAAAAAAACCACCGCTACCAGCGGTGGTT
TGTTTGCCGGATCAAGAGCTACCAACTCTTTTTCCGAAGGTAACTGGCTTCAGCAGAGCGCAGATACCAA
ATACTGTTCTTCTAGTGTAGCCGTAGTTAGGCCACCACTTCAAGAACTCTGTAGCACCGCCTACATACCT
CGCTCTGCTAATCCTGTTACCAGTGGCTGCTGCCAGTGGCGATAAGTCGTGTCTTACCGGGTTGGACTCA
AGACGATAGTTACCGGATAAGGCGCAGCGGTCGGGCTGAACGGGGGGTTCGTGCACACAGCCCAGCTTGG
AGCGAACGACCTACACCGAACTGAGATACCTACAGCGTGAGCTATGAGAAAGCGCCACGCTTCCCGAAGG
GAGAAAGGCGGACAGGTATCCGGTAAGCGGCAGGGTCGGAACAGGAGAGCGCACGAGGGAGCTTCCAGGG
GGAAACGCCTGGTATCTTTATAGTCCTGTCGGGTTTCGCCACCTCTGACTTGAGCGTCGATTTTTGTGAT
GCTCGTCAGGGGGGCGGAGCCTATGGAAAAACGCCAGCAACGCGGCCTTTTTACGGTTCCTGGCCTTTTG
CTGGCCTTTTGCTCACATGTTCTTTCCTGCGTTATCCCCTGATTCTGTGGATAACCGTATTACCGCCTTT
GAGTGAGCTGATACCGCTCGCCGCAGCCGAACGACCGAGCGCAGCGAGTCAGTGAGCGAGGAAGCGGAAG
AGCGCCCAATACGCAAACCGCCTCTCCCCGCGCGTTGGCCGATTCATTAATGCAGCTGGCACGACAGGTT
TCCCGACTGGAAAGCGGGCAGTGAGCGCAACGCAATTAATGTGAGTTAGCTCACTCATTAGGCACCCCAG
GCTTTACACTTTATGCTTCCGGCTCGTATGTTGTGTGGAATTGTGAGCGGATAACAATTTCACACAGGAA
ACAGCTATGACCATGATTACGCCAAGCTCGAAATTAACCCTCACTAAAGGGAACAAAAGCTGGGTACCGG
GCCCCCCCCCAGCGCATAAAAAGTAAGCTTTCAGTACTTCTCTCTGATGATATTTGTACAGCAAAACGGT
ATTTAGTAACGGAATAAATTTAATATATAAGAGTATAAATAACAAAAGACAATATAAATTGAAAAGTTGT
AAATATTGAAAAGAAGGCTGCATTATTGTTTTATGTATTTTTGGGAAAAAATATATGACTTAACGAGGTC
GAATAAAAAAATTTGGATGATGCCTTAGCGGAACGTGGATTAAAAGGAGAAGTACAAAATTCATGCAGTT
GTTAATGTTCGCAGGAAATAAAAACAAAGGGAAGGGATACTGAGGGGTGAAGCACAATCCAAAGAACGAA
AGTGAAAAACAAGAAAAACAGCAATGACGATATTGGTAGAAGAGATTATACCCTCTTCATGAATGGATTT
AATGCACGGACGGTTAAACATGGCAAAGCCATCCCCACCTCAGCTCTCAATAGAATAGGAATCTTTTGCA
GTTCATGTATTTCTTGTATATAGTTATCATTTTCAATTCTGGTTTCAGTAGTAGAAATGAATTTTTCTAG
AGGATTTTGCTTGTTGTCGCCTGCAGATGGTAGCCTTAAATTTGGTACTGTTAGATGCAAATCGCTGAGT
TCCTTACTCAATGGGTCGCTGATCAATGGTTCAGATTCCGCTTCTTTATCTAGTTCAATATTCGCAATCT
CAGCGGCTGTGGATCTGAATTTGTTCTTAATGGAATTTCTATAGGATTTTGGATTTTTTTCATCTGCTGG
TATAAAAGTTGCGCTATCTACGCCGGGCTGCCAATGCAATTCCAAGACACGATTGGTACCATCAAACTCA
GCTTTGATCAAAGGTAGTTGATCTCCATGAACTCTCTTTTCAATACCAAATTCTGGAATAAATACATCAA
AGGAGGACTCGTAAACTTGTAAGACAGTAGCCATTGTTAATAATTGTCCTGTAGTATTTCCCATGTCGTT
GATTGTTTTACACAACAATAGATGAATTGCTTGTTCCTGTGCTTGATAAGCACAGTCCTTTTTAAAATTA
CAATATTCGGAGGTAATCTTCAAAGCTTCCATATCTTCGGTGTATGGAGTATCGTGGATAACGGCCTTTA
ATTGCCTATGAACGACATGATCAGCGTATCTTCTCATTGGCGCTGTGAAATGTGTGTAGATAGGTAGGTT
CAAGGCATAATGCCCATATTGGTCCGGGTCTACTTTGCCAGCAATAAAGTATCTAGCTCTTGGCATGGTT
TTAAACAGTAAAATTTCAATTCCGACTCTAACATCGTCATCTTTAATCTTTAGCACCCCTTTGATTAATT
CATCTGCCGTATTGGTATCAAAATTGTAACCAAAATTTTGAATTTTCTTTCTAAATGACGCCATCTTGGT
TGCAATGGGTTGCATCTGCCTTCTCAAAAGAGCTAGATCACCAAGTTTGGTGTAAATTTTCTCTGCAACA
GTGGAGTTGACCTTTCTTTTAATTTCATTAATTACAACAAAGCCTAAAGTTCTATCCAGGATGTTCAAGT
CAACCTTAACTTTTTCGTCATCCAAGCTTTCCAATAAGGACAGGGTGGGAAGTAATGTAGCTTCTGGATC
ATTTATTCTTCTAGCATAAAATGATCTAGCAATTTCCTGTACAGTAGAGAGGTAGCTACTGGGACTTCCA
GTAGATAATTTTTCGTCTAATTGTTCTAAAGACAAGATATTTGAGGGGGAAATTGTAGATTCGCCTACCC
AAGTAGATTTAATCCTTAAAGTAGATGAGTCTAGAGTGTAAACAACCGACAACGTGGCTGATTCCTTGCC
AGGGGCCAACGACAGTTCGTCGTTGAACGATTGTGGTAATAAATTGACAAGTTTTTGTGGCATGAATACC
GCAGAGGACCTCTTTCTCGCACGCCTATCAACAGAGGAGCCTTCTTCAATATGGCTGGTCACATCAACAA
CATGACAACCCAGCTCTAGGGTACCATTTCCGTTATTCCTGACATGTAAGGCAAACTCAGACACCCATCC
AAGCTCGGAAATTGCAAAGATATTGTACTCATTAGTGTCCATAAAATTCCTCCTATATTCTAGACTTTCA
GCCGTTAATGGTAGCGGCTGAAAACTTGGTTTTTCTTTTTGCGGATTTTTTTGATCCAAATATTCATTCG
AAAGAAAATTGTTATCCCTTAAAATGGAATCAATTTCAGTATCAGGATCGTGAATATCTCCAAGTTCGGA
AACTAAAATACCAAATGGATGCAAAGATGTGATTGGCCAACGTTTAATAGAGGCAACGAATAACTTTTCG
GAGTATTTATCAGCGTTTTCAACAAAGTCCTTTGGAGCTAATTCTGTAGGAATTGCAATTAATGGGACCT
TCTTATCAGTAGGCTTGAACCAAGCAATTTTTGGGCTTTGTGGTGGTTTGTTATTGTCGCTATTAGCTTG
TTGGGATGGTCTCAACAAACCTAATGTACCGCTAAATAACTGACCAGGGATACGGTCCAAAACAGCAACG
ACATGGCCTGCGTAAAGTGGCTTATATTTATCGTTGATTTCTTCTTCTTCAACTAATAACAATGACTGAC
CTTCAACTTCAACATCGTCATTTTTCTTTTGAGTTGGACGTTGTTTCAATGAACTTCTTCTCCTTACTCC
TGATTTGGTAGGAGATGATAAGGAATCACTATCATTATTGATAGTAGATGACCTCTTTCTTCTGACGGAT
AAATCATCCTTGCTTAGCGAATCAGACGAGGAGGGAGAAGATAGAAAATTGTTGCTTGTTGCAGCAGTAA
CAGATGCATCGTTGTGGTAATCGTCACTACTGTTCAAAGGAATTAGATCGTGTTGCATAGAGGCATCCTT
TCTCCTTTTCTTTTCTTCCTTTTCTTTCTTGGACTCCCAAACATCGTCCACAACTAATAGTTCTACCGCG
ACTAAATCACCTTCAAGTGCTCTATTACGATCTTTGGAGCCGCAAATGTAAATATCCGCATCAAGAGCGC
CATCTGTACAGACCCAAGCATCCGATCTATTCTTTTTATTAACTCTTAATATACCAGCTACTAGTCTCCC
TTCTTGGATTAGCTCTGGAATGTTGGCTTGGGGAAGGTAGGGTGCAAATAGGGACTTACGTCCACCTCCG
TTATTATTGCCTTGTGAACTGAAACTATGAACTGATGAATTAGAGGCACGATGTTTGTGTCCCTGCTGAA
ATATCGCAGGAGGTTCTAAGGTATTGAAGGAATTGTAATCCCTTGAATTAGATCCTCTGTGGCGGAATGG
AGAAAGCTGCTGTTGAGGTTGCTGTGATTGGTTTCTCCAGTTGGAATTAATGCCTGGAGAATATTCATTG
TTTCTTGTCTTTGAACGGCGGTGCGTTGAAGAGGTTGCTATGAATTCATCGTCATTATCCCCGTGAGAGT
TTGGAGGAAATTTGAAAGAGGGAGGTGATAGGTTTGAAGTTGCGCGACGATGGCCCTGATGAGCATTTGG
TGGTGGTGGAAATTTAAAATCAGATTGTTCTGTAGTAGAATTTGAGCCACTATCAGCTTGAACAGAATCT
ATCTTCACAGTTACGCCTGCTTCACCCCCAGATATTCTTTTAGCTTGTTCTTCCGCAGCAGCCTTTTTCG
CTTCATTTAGACCTAAAGAATGTCTTCTGGAATGGCCATATATGCTGGATTGTGAACTCGTCTTTCTGTG
TGAGTTAGACCCAGGATTATTGCTATTGTTATTGTTATCATATGAATTATGATAATATCCGGAGTTGTTC
CTGGAGTGAGTTCTACTTCTGCTGCCACCTGCACTCATACCAGGTGAATTACCGTTTGAGTTGTAATGAG
GGTGAGGCGGTTGAGGCGTGAAATGATTGTTAGAGCCAGAATTTCCTGACAGGTATTGTCCTGTCTGTTG
TGCCAATTGCTGTTGCTGAGCCATCAACTGCTGCTGCTGTGCTTGGACTTGCTCCAACTGCTTCTGCAAA
GTGAATTGTTCAATCATCAAATTTGTCAACTCACTTTGGGAACGTCTGTGTGCAACATGAATCTGCTTTG
GGGCATTTTTACCACCTCCTGTGGTTTGCACAAACATGTTATTTGGCTCTTGGGATCTATTGTTGTTAAC
GTTGCTATTTTTAGACATAGTGTATAAAGATGGAATAATTGGGCCAAATCTTTGCGCTGAAAGGTTTTTG
GTGTTCTGTTTTGCGATATTAAAGTGACAAAGAAAAAGATGGAACTTGGCAAATACTATACGTTTATGAA
CCCTTGTCTTATTCTTCGTGCAGGCAACTTAGATTTCCCTTTGAAAAAAAGTTGTTTCTTTTAGAATAGT
GGCTATGAAAAAAGTGCGCCTAATGCGGAAAAACGAGGCACCAGCTGTTCTAAAATAAGACCAAAATGTT
TAGGGTACCAGAAAAATGGTATGGCGAAAATAAGCCTGGCAAGAAGACTATGCAGATAACTTTGACTATT
CCGGTTTTTAGGTTACCAAAGACAGAAGAAAGGATCGGTCCCAAAAAAAGGAAATAGCTTATAAGGGAAG
TTGCAGAAAATGCGCTTGAGTAACAAAAAATGTTAGAACGTAGCAAATATTCTAAAAGGAATGACAGAAA
AACTTCTTACCTTTCTAAAATATAATCTCTCCTATTTCTCAGCTAGGCTCAAAATTATAATTTAGAAATT
ATTGTTTGCACGGCAAAACTTCGTTCCTTTGCTGTTAGAAAATCAGTCGGTGTTGGACTCTTCGTCTTTT
AAATTCTTGACAAGAGAAGAGTTTTTAAATGAAAAGAACTAACGAGAAAAAACCAGGGGAAGGAGGGAAA
GAGCGAAAATACTCGTGATCTAAACTCTTTTAGGTTAGTTTTCGTAGGAGGCAGTGGTCTTAAGACGATG
GTGAAAGAAAGGACTTATTTGTAGAAGGATCGTTTATTTAATCCTTGAACTAAACAAATGACAAACTCAG
GTCTCTAGCGTTCCTGTTCGTGGCCTTTAATAACTTGATGGCAATGGTAGAAAGACACACCTGCGTTATA
TAAGTTTAGTTTTCCCTTCTTTTCCTTTCTCATCCCCTCGTGAAGCGACTCGGCCCCTTTGGTCAGAAAA
TTCAAGGTGATACAGGTCGTCGTCCGTGACATAGGATCAGGAATCACAGTCATCACATTGCACTCTCGTT
CACTAGTTCTAGAGCGGCCGCCACCGCGGTGGAGCTCCAATTCGCCCTATAGTGAGTCGTATTACAATTC
ACTGGCCGTCGTTTTACAACGTCGTGACTGGGAAAACCCTGGCGTTACCCAACTTAATCGCCTTGCAGCA
CATCCCCCTTTCGCCAGCTGGCGTAATAGCGAAGAGGCCCGCACCGATCGCCCTTCCCAACAGTTGCGCA
GCCTGAATGGCGAATGG
[124 nt withheld, positions 6458-6581]
C
[91 nt withheld, positions 6583-6673]
A
[49 nt withheld, positions 6675-6723]
CCTTTGACGTTGGAGTCCACGTTCTTT
[37 nt withheld, positions 6751-6787]
ACCCTATCTCGGTCTATTCTTTTGATTTATAAGGGATTTTGCCGATTTCGGCCTATTGGTTAAAAAATGA
GCTGATTTAACAAAAATTTAACGCGAATTTTAACAAAATATTAACGCTTACAATTTCCTGATGCGGTATT
TTCTCCTTACGCATCTGTGCGGTATTTCACACCGCATAGGGTAATAACTGATATAATTAAATTGAAGCTC
TAATTTGTGAGTTTAGTATACATGCATTTACTTATAATACAGTTTTTTAGTTTTGCTGGCCGCATCTTCT
CAAATATGCTTCCCAGCCTGCTTTTCTGTAACGTTCACCCTCTACCTTAGCATCCCTTCCCTTTGCAAAT
AGTCCTCTTCCAACAATAATAATGTCAGATCCTGTAGAGACCACATCATCCACGGTTCTATACTGTTGAC
CCAATGCGTCTCCCTTGTCATCTAAACCCACACCGGGTGTCATAATCAACCAATCGTAACCTTCATCTCT
TCCACCCATGTCTCTTTGAGCAATAAAGCCGATAACAAAATCTTTGTCGCTCTTCGCAATGTCAACAGTA
CCCTTAGTATATTCTCCAGTAGATAGGGAGCCCTTGCATGACAATTCTGCTAACATCAAAAGGCCTCTAG
GTTCCTTTGTTACTTCTTCTGCCGCCTGCTTCAAACCGCTAACAATACCTGGGCCCACCACACCGTGTGC
ATTCGTAATGTCTGCCCATTCTGCTATTCTGTATACACCCGCAGAGTACTGCAATTTGACTGTATTACCA
ATGTCAGCAAATTTTCTGTCTTCGAAGAGTAAAAAATTGTACTTGGCGGATAATGCCTTTAGCGGCTTAA
CTGTGCCCTCCATGGAAAAATCAGTCAAGATATCCACATGTGTTTTTAGTAAACAAATTTTGGGACCTAA
TGCTTCAACTAACTCCAGTAATTCCTTGGTGGTACGAACATCCAATGAAGCACACAAGTTTGTTTGCTTT
TCGTGCATGATATTAAATAGCTTGGCAGCAACAGGACTAGGATGAGTAGCAGCACGTTCCTTATATGTAG
CTTTCGACATGATTTATCTTCGTTTCCTGCAGGTTTTTGTTCTGTGCAGTTGGGTTAAGAATACTGGGCA
ATTTCATGTTTCTTCAACACTACATATGCGTATATATACCAATCTAAGTCTGTGCTCCTTCCTTCGTTCT
TCCTTCTGTTCGGAGATTACCGAATCAAAAAAATTTCAAGGAAACCGAAATCAAAAAAAAGAATAAAAAA
AAAATGATGAATTGAAAAGGTGGTATGGTGCACTCTCAGTACAATCTGCTCTGATGCCGCATAGTTAAGC
CAGCCCCGACACCCGCCAACACCCGCTGACGCGCCCTGACGGGCTTGTCTGCTCCCGGCATCCGCTTACA
GACAAGCTGTGACCGTCTCCGGGAGCTGCATGTGTCAGAGGTTTTCACCGTCATCACCGAAACGCGCGAG
ACGAAAGGGCCTCGTGATACGCCTATTTTTATAGGTTAATGTCATGATAATAATGGTTTCTTAGACGGAT
CGCTTGCCTGTAACTTACACGCGCCTCGTATCTTTTAATGATGGAATAATTTGGGAATTTACTCTGTGTT
TATTTATTTTTATGTTTTGTATTTGGATTTTAGAAAGTAAATAAAGAAGGTAGAAGAGTTACGGAATGAA
GAAAAAAAAATAAACAAAGGTTTAAAAAATTTCAACAAAAAGCGTACTTTACATATATATTTATTAGACA
AGAAAAGCAGATTAAATAGATATACATTCGATTAACGATAAGTAAAATGTAAAATCACAGGATTTTCGTG
TGTGGTCTTCTACACAGACAAGATGAAACAATTCGGCATTAATACCTGAGAGCAGGAAGAGCAAGATAAA
AGGTAGTATTTGTTGGCGATCCCCCTAGAGTCTTTTACATCTTCGGAAAACAAAAACTATTTTTTCTTTA
ATTTCTTTTTTTACTTTCTATTTTTAATTTATATATTTATATTAAAAAATTTAAATTATAATTATTTTTA
TAGCACGTGATGAAAAGGACCCAGGTGGCACTTTTCGGGGAAATGTGCGCGGAACCCCTATTTGTTTATT
TTTCTAAATACATTCAAATATGTATCCGCTCATGAGACAATAACCCTGATAAATGCTTCAATAATATTGA
AAAAGGAAGAGTATGAGTATTCAACATTTCCGTGTCGCCCTTATTCCCTTTTTTGCGGCATTTTGCCTTC
CTGTTTTTGCTCACCCAGAAACGCTGGTGAAAGTAAAAGATGCTGAAGATCAGTTGGGTGCACGAGTGGG
TTACATCGAACTGGATCTCAACAGCGGTAAGATCCTTGAGAGTTTTCGCCCCGAAGAACGTTTTCCAATG
ATGAGCACTTTTAAAGTTCTGCTATGTGGCGCGGTATTATCCCGTATTGACGCCGGGCAAGAGCAACTCG
GTCGCCGCATACACTATTCTCAGAATGACTTGGTTGAGTACTCACCAGTCACAGAAAAGCATCTTACGGA
TGGCATGACAGTAAGAGAATTATGCAGTGCTGCCATAACCATGAGTGATAACACTGCGGCCAACTTACTT
CTGACAACGATCGGAGGACCGAAGGAGCTAACCGCTTTTTTGCACAACATGGGGGATCATGTAACTCGCC
TTGATCGTTGGGAACCGGAGCTGAATGAAGCCATACCAAACGACGAGCGTGACACCACGATGCCTGTAGC
AATGGCAACAACGTTGCGCAAACTATTAACTGGCGAACTACTTACTCTAGCTTCCCGGCAACAATTAATA
GACTGGATGGAGGCGGATAAAGTTGCAGGACCACTTCTGCGCTCGGCCCTTCCGGCTGGCTGGTTTATTG
CTGATAAATCTGGAGCCGGTGAGCGTGGGTCTCGCGGTATCATTGCAGCACTGGGGCCAGATGGTAAGCC
CTCCCGTATCGTAGTTATCTACACGACGGGGAGTCAGGCAACTATGGATGAACGAAATAGACAGATCGCT
GAGATAGGTGCCTCACTGATTAAGCATTGGTAACTGTCAGACCAAGTTTACTCATATATACTTTAGATTG
ATTTAAAACTTCATTTTTAATTTAAAAGGATCTAGGTGAAGATCCTTTTTGATAATCTCATGACCAAAAT
CCCTTAACGTGAGTTTTCGTTCCACTGAGCGTCAGACCCCGTAGAAAAGATCAAAGGATCTTC
Features (pLannotate 1.2.2; 20 found; start..end, strand, type, name):
      1..589     +  rep_origin     ori: high-copy-number ColE1/pMB1/pBR322/pUC origin of replication
    772..864     +  CDS            lacI (fragment): lac repressor; lacI; The lac repressor binds to the lac operator to inhibit transcription in E. coli. This inhibition can be relieved by adding lactose or isopropyl-β-D-thiogalactopyranoside (IPTG).
    877..898     +  protein_bind   CAP binding site: CAP binding activates transcription in the presence of cAMP. E. coli catabolite activator protein
    913..943     +  promoter       lac promoter: promoter for the E. coli lac operon
    951..967     +  protein_bind   lac operator: The lac repressor binds to the lac operator to inhibit transcription in E. coli. This inhibition can be relieved by adding lactose or isopropyl-β-D-thiogalactopyranoside (IPTG). lac repressor encoded by lacI
   1012..1030    +  promoter       T3 promoter: promoter for bacteriophage T3 RNA polymerase
   1267..1287    +  CDS            DHFR (fragment): mouse dihydrofolate reductase; Mus musculus Dhfr
   1449..5198    -  CDS            SSD1: SSD1_YEAST - Also known as CLA1, RLD1, SRK1. Experimental evidence at protein level: Swiss-Prot protein existence level 1. Can suppress the lethality due to deletion of SIT4, and partially the defects due to BCY1 disruption. Is implicated in the control of the cell cycle G1 phase. From Saccharomyces cerevisiae (strain ATCC 204508 / S288c) (Baker's yeast).
   6231..6267    -  misc_feature   MCS (fragment): pBluescript multiple cloning site
   6276..6294    -  promoter       T7 promoter: promoter for bacteriophage T7 RNA polymerase
   6297..6454    +  CDS            lacZα (fragment): LacZα fragment of β-galactosidase; lacZ fragment
   6458..6886    +  rep_origin     f1 ori (sequence partly withheld): f1 bacteriophage origin of replication; arrow indicates direction of (+) strand synthesis
   6914..6965    -  misc_feature   bom (fragment): basis of mobility region from pBR322
   7044..7847    -  CDS            URA3: orotidine-5'-phosphate decarboxylase, required for uracil biosynthesis; S. cerevisiae URA3; yeast auxotrophic marker, counterselectable with 5-fluoroorotic acid (5-FOA)
   7848..8063    -  promoter       URA3 promoter: S. cerevisiae URA3
   8071..8120    -  misc_feature   bom (fragment): basis of mobility region from pBR322
   8222..8257    -  CDS            rop (fragment): Rop protein, which maintains plasmids at low copy number; rop
   8325..8828    -  misc_feature   CEN/ARS: S. cerevisiae CEN6 centromere fused to an autonomously replicating sequence
   8865..8969    +  promoter       AmpR promoter: bla
   8970..9830    +  CDS            AmpR: β-lactamase; bla; confers resistance to ampicillin, carbenicillin, and related antibiotics
