[The description below was written by a language model from this plasmid's Addgene catalogue record and pLannotate feature annotations shown in this document.]
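Description:
pRS316-SSD1-NCYC110 is a yeast–E. coli shuttle plasmid built on the pRS316 backbone, a low-copy centromeric vector for Saccharomyces cerevisiae. In yeast it is maintained through a CEN6 centromere fused to an autonomously replicating sequence, which keeps it at roughly chromosomal copy number and gives stable segregation. It is selected with the URA3 marker under its own promoter. URA3 complements uracil auxotrophy and can be counterselected with 5-fluoroorotic acid, so the plasmid can be deliberately lost when needed. In E. coli it replicates at high copy from a ColE1/pUC-type origin and confers ampicillin resistance through β-lactamase. An f1 phage origin is also present. The remnants of the pBluescript-style cloning region (lac promoter and operator, lacZα fragment, flanking T3 and T7 promoters) frame the insert. Short annotated hits to lacI, DHFR, rop and bom are small fragments and probably not functional elements.

The payload is the SSD1 gene (YDR293C) as found in the yeast isolate NCYC110, annotated as a coding sequence of about 3.75 kb on the reverse strand. According to the record, it is expressed from its native promoter. The feature table does not annotate that promoter separately, but about a kilobase of unannotated sequence lies upstream of the coding region and a shorter stretch lies downstream, consistent with a genomic fragment carrying the gene's own regulatory sequences. Ssd1 is implicated in G1 cell-cycle control and is known as a suppressor of certain lethal or defective mutant backgrounds. The plasmid allows this particular natural allele to be expressed at near-physiological levels. The associated work examined how well genetic suppression interactions are conserved across genetically diverse yeast isolates.
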