Addgene plasmid #226279: pRS316-SSD1-NCYC110
Purpose: Plasmid expressing the SSD1 allele from NCYC110, under control of its native promoter
Depositing lab: Jolanda Van Leeuwen. Depositing organization: Universite de Lausanne (UNIL). Publication: Genetic suppression interactions are highly conserved across genetically diverse yeast isolates. Paltenghi C, van Leeuwen J. G3 (Bethesda). 2025 Mar 3:jkaf047. doi: 10.1093/g3journal/jkaf047. PubMed 40037589.
Backbone
  Vector backbone: pRS316
  Backbone manufacturer: Sikorski and Hieter, 1989, Genetics
  Backbone size w/o insert (bp): 4887
  Vector type: Yeast Expression
  Selectable markers: URA3
Growth in bacteria
  Bacterial resistance: Ampicillin, 100 μg/mL
  Growth temperature: 37°C
  Growth strain: DH5alpha
  Copy number: High Copy
Gene/Insert
  Gene/Insert name: SSD1 (alt name: YDR293C)
  Species: S. cerevisiae (budding yeast)
  Entrez Gene: SSD1 (a.k.a. YDR293C, CLA1, MCS1, RLT1, SRK1)
  Cloning method: Other
Terms and licenses: Academic/Nonprofit Terms; Industry Terms: Not Available to Industry
Depositor comments: Please visit https://doi.org/10.1101/2024.08.28.610086 for bioRxiv preprint.
How to cite: pRS316-SSD1-NCYC110 was a gift from Jolanda Van Leeuwen (Addgene plasmid # 226279 ; http://n2t.net/addgene:226279 ; RRID:Addgene_226279)
